Addgene plasmid #152386: pGBW-m4134026
Purpose: Mammalian expression plasmid for SARS-CoV-2 nsp9
Depositing lab: Ginkgo Bioworks & Benjie Chen. Depositing organization: Ginkgo Bioworks.
Backbone
  Vector backbone: pTwist_CMV_Hygro_6
  Backbone size w/o insert (bp): 6525
  Vector type: Mammalian Expression
  Selectable markers: Hygromycin
Growth in bacteria
  Bacterial resistance: Ampicillin, 100 μg/mL
  Growth temperature: 37°C
  Growth strain: DH5alpha
  Copy number: High Copy
Gene/Insert
  Gene/Insert name: SARS-CoV-2 nsp9
  Species: Severe acute respiratory syndrome coronavirus 2
  Insert size (bp): 338
  Mutation: wt
  Entrez Gene: ORF1ab (a.k.a. GU280_gp01)
  Promoter: CMV
  Tag / fusion protein: Cleavable TEV;6xHis-003 (C terminal on backbone)
  Cloning method: Unknown
Resource information
  A portion of this plasmid was derived from a plasmid made by: GinkgoBioworks
Depositor comments: NCBI reference sequence: YP_009725305.1
How to cite: pGBW-m4134026 was a gift from Ginkgo Bioworks & Benjie Chen (Addgene plasmid # 152386 ; http://n2t.net/addgene:152386 ; RRID:Addgene_152386)
