[The description below was written by a language model from this plasmid's Addgene catalogue record and pLannotate feature annotations shown in this document.]
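Description:
pGBW-m4134026 is a mammalian expression plasmid built on the pTwist_CMV_Hygro_6 backbone that carries the wild-type coding sequence for nsp9, one of the non-structural proteins processed from the ORF1ab polyprotein of SARS-CoV-2. It is propagated in E. coli as a high-copy plasmid through a ColE1/pUC-type origin and selected with ampicillin via a complete β-lactamase gene. For selection in mammalian cells it carries a separate cassette in which the human ubiquitin C promoter drives hygromycin B phosphotransferase, followed by a synthetic polyadenylation signal.

The roughly 340 bp nsp9 insert is expressed from the CMV immediate-early enhancer and promoter. The automated annotation detects the enhancer plus short or truncated CMV promoter matches near the end of the circular map, with the open reading frame continuing across the numbering origin. The insert itself is not annotated in the feature table. According to the catalogue entry, the backbone supplies a C-terminal TEV-cleavable 6xHis tag. The table marks the 6xHis sequence just downstream of where the insert lies, but not the TEV site. This arrangement allows metal-affinity purification or anti-His detection, with optional removal of the tag by TEV protease. Transcripts end at an SV40 polyadenylation signal.

The expression unit is bracketed by short 5' and 3' β-globin insulator elements, and by T7 and rrnG terminators and an upstream synthetic poly(A) signal. These elements presumably limit read-through and interference from neighbouring sequences. The record supports use for transient or hygromycin-selected expression of tagged nsp9 in mammalian cells; no more specific application is given.
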