Features (pLannotate 1.2.2; 19 found; start..end, strand, type, name):
    368..385     +  CDS            6xHis: 6xHis affinity tag
    454..575     -  polyA_signal   SV40 poly(A) signal: SV40 polyadenylation signal
    598..667     -  CDS            large T antigen (fragment): large T antigen from SV40 (simian virus 40)
    690..736     +  terminator     T7 terminator: transcription terminator for bacteriophage T7 RNA polymerase
    766..902     +  terminator     rrnG terminator: transcription terminator from the E. coli ribosomal RNA rrnG operon (Albrechtsen et al., 1991)
    947..1018    +  misc_feature   3' β-globin insulator: insulator downstream of the human β-globin locus (Farrell et al., 2002)
   1244..1832    -  rep_origin     ori: high-copy-number ColE1/pMB1/pBR322/pUC origin of replication
   2004..2068    -  CDS            bla(M) (fragment): β-lactamase lacking the signal sequence; bla(M); allows cytosolic expression of β-lactamase
   2332..3541    +  promoter       UbC promoter: human ubiquitin C promoter
   3551..4572    +  CDS            HygR (fragment): hygromycin B phosphotransferase confers resistance to hygromycin
   4600..4648    +  polyA_signal   poly(A) signal: synthetic polyadenylation signal
   4914..5774    +  CDS            AmpR: β-lactamase; bla; confers resistance to ampicillin, carbenicillin, and related antibiotics
   5787..5923    +  terminator     rrnG terminator: transcription terminator from the E. coli ribosomal RNA rrnG operon (Albrechtsen et al., 1991)
   6068..6139    +  misc_feature   5' β-globin insulator: insulator upstream of the human β-globin locus (Farrell et al., 2002)
   6144..6190    -  terminator     T7 terminator: transcription terminator for bacteriophage T7 RNA polymerase
   6208..6256    -  polyA_signal   poly(A) signal: synthetic polyadenylation signal
   6337..6640    +  enhancer       CMV enhancer: human cytomegalovirus immediate early enhancer
   6713..6730    -  promoter       CMV promoter (fragment): human cytomegalovirus (CMV) immediate early promoter
   6793..6844    +  promoter       CMVd2 promoter: truncated human cytomegalovirus (CMV) immediate early promoter that yields moderately reduced expression relative to the full-length promoter
>Addgene plasmid #152386 | pGBW-m4134026 | depositor full sequence | sequence record 295398 | Full Sequence
CACCATGAATAACGAGTTAAGCCCAGTAGCGCTTCGCCAGATGAGTTGCGCCGCAGGTACAACCCAAACT
GCTTGTACGGATGACAACGCCCTCGCTTACTATAATACCACAAAGGGAGGCCGATTCGTTCTGGCCCTGT
TGTCGGATCTGCAAGACTTGAAATGGGCACGTTTTCCCAAGTCCGACGGGACTGGCACCATTTACACAGA
ACTAGAGCCGCCATGCAGGTTCGTGACTGATACCCCTAAAGGACCCAAGGTCAAATATCTGTATTTTATC
AAGGGGCTTAACAATCTCAATAGAGGCATGGTGTTAGGATCTCTAGCCGCAACGGTGCGGCTGCAAGAAA
ACCTTTACTTTCAGTCGCACCATCACCATCACCATTAAGGATCCGCAGGCCTCTGCTAGCTTGACTGACT
GAGATACAGCGTACCTTCAGCTCACAGACATGATAAGATACATTGATGAGTTTGGACAAACCACAACTAG
AATGCAGTGAAAAAAATGCTTTATTTGTGAAATTTGTGATGCTATTGCTTTATTTGTAACCATTATAAGC
TGCAATAAACAAGTTAACAACAACAATTGCATTCATTTTATGTTTCAGGTTCAGGGGGAGGTGTGGGAGG
TTTTTTAAAGCAAGTAAAACCTCTACAAATGTGGTATTGGCCCATCTCTATCGGTATCGTAGCATAACCC
CTTGGGGCCTCTAAACGGGTCTTGAGGGGTTTTTTGTGCCCCTCGGGCCGGATTGCTATCTACCGGCATT
GGCGCAGAAAAAAATGCCTGATGCGACGCTGCGCGTCTTATACTCCCACATATGCCAGATTCAGCAACGG
ATACGGCTTCCCCAACTTGCCCACTTCCATACGTGTCCTCCTTACCAGAAATTTATCCTTAAGGTCGTCA
GCTATCCTGCAGGCGATCTCTCGATTTCGATCAAGACATTCCTTTAATGGTCTTTTCTGGACACCACTAG
GGGTCAGAAGTAGTTCATCAAACTTTCTTCCCTCCCTAATCTCATTGGTTACCTTGGGCTATCGAAACTT
AATTAACCAGTCAAGTCAGCTACTTGGCGAGATCGACTTGTCTGGGTTTCGACTACGCTCAGAATTGCGT
CAGTCAAGTTCGATCTGGTCCTTGCTATTGCACCCGTTCTCCGATTACGAGTTTCATTTAAATCATGTGA
GCAAAAGGCCAGCAAAAGGCCAGGAACCGTAAAAAGGCCGCGTTGCTGGCGTTTTTCCATAGGCTCCGCC
CCCCTGACGAGCATCACAAAAATCGACGCTCAAGTCAGAGGTGGCGAAACCCGACAGGACTATAAAGATA
CCAGGCGTTTCCCCCTGGAAGCTCCCTCGTGCGCTCTCCTGTTCCGACCCTGCCGCTTACCGGATACCTG
TCCGCCTTTCTCCCTTCGGGAAGCGTGGCGCTTTCTCATAGCTCACGCTGTAGGTATCTCAGTTCGGTGT
AGGTCGTTCGCTCCAAGCTGGGCTGTGTGCACGAACCCCCCGTTCAGCCCGACCGCTGCGCCTTATCCGG
TAACTATCGTCTTGAGTCCAACCCGGTAAGACACGACTTATCGCCACTGGCAGCAGCCACTGGTAACAGG
ATTAGCAGAGCGAGGTATGTAGGCGGTGCTACAGAGTTCTTGAAGTGGTGGCCTAACTACGGCTACACTA
GAAGAACAGTATTTGGTATCTGCGCTCTGCTGAAGCCAGTTACCTTCGGAAAAAGAGTTGGTAGCTCTTG
ATCCGGCAAACAAACCACCGCTGGTAGCGGTGGTTTTTTTGTTTGCAAGCAGCAGATTACGCGCAGAAAA
AAAGGATCTCAAGAAGATCCTTTGATCTTTTCTACGGGGTCTGACGCTCAGTGGAACGAAAACTCACGTT
AAGGGATTTTGGTCATGAGATTATCAAAAAGGATCTTCACCTAGATCCTTTTAAATTAAAAATGAAGTTT
TAAATCAATCTAAAGTATATATGAGTAAACTTGGTCTGACAGTTACCAATGCTTAATCAGTGAGGCACCT
ATCTCAGCGATCTGTCTATTTCGTTCATCCATAGTTGCATTTAAATTTCCGAACTCTCCAAGGCCCTCGT
CGGAAAATCTTCAAACCTTTCGTCCGATCCATCTTGCAGGCTACCTCTCGAACGAACTATCGCAAGTCTC
TTGGCCGGCCTTGCGCCTTGGCTATTGCTTGGCAGCGCCTATCGCCAGGTATTACTCCAATCCCGAATAT
CCGAGATCGGGATCACCCGAGAGAAGTTCAACCTACATCCTCAATCCCGATCTATCCGAGATCCGAGGAA
TATCGAAATCGGGGCGCGCCTGGCCTCCGCGCCGGGTTTTGGCGCCTCCCGCGGGCGCCCCCCTCGTCAC
GGCGAGCGCTGCCACGTCAGACGAAGGGCGCAGGAGCGTCCTGATCCTTCCGCCCGGACGCTCAGGACAG
CGGCCCGCTGCTCATAAGACTCGGCCTTAGAACCCCAGTATCAGCAGAAGGACATTTTAGGACGGGACTT
GGGTGACTCTAGGGCACTGGTTTTCTTTCCAGAGAGCGGAACAGGCGAGGAAAAGTAGTCCCTTCTCGGC
GATTCTGCGGAGGGATCTCCGTGGGGCGGTGAACGCCGATGATTATATAAGGACGCGCCGGGTGTGGCAC
AGCTAGTTCCGTCGCAGCCGGGATTTGGGTCGCGGTTCTTGTTTGTGGATCGCTGTGATCGTCACTTGGT
GAGTAGCGGGCTGCTGGGCTGGCCGGGGCTTTCGTGGCCGCCGGGCCGCTCGGTGGGACGGAAGCGTGTG
GAGAGACCGCCAAGGGCTGTAGTCTGGGTCCGCGAGCAAGGTTGCCCTGAACTGGGGGTTGGGGGGAGCG
CAGCAAAATGGCGGCTGTTCCCGAGTCTTGAATGGAAGACGCTTGTGAGGCGGGCTGTGAGGTCGTTGAA
ACAAGGTGGGGGGCATGGTGGGCGGCAAGAACCCAAGGTCTTGAGCCCTTCGCTAATGCGGGAAAGCTCT
TATTCGGGTGAGATGGGCTGGGCACCATCTGGGGACCCTGACGTGAAGTTTGTCACTGACTGGAGAACTC
GGTTTGTCGTCTGTTGCGGGGGCGGCAGTTATGGCGGTGCCGTTGGGCAGTGCACCCGTACCTTTGGGAG
CGCGCGCCCTCGTCGTGTCGTGACGTCACCCGTTCTGTTGGCTTATAATGCAGGGTGGGGCCACCTGCCG
GTAGGTGTGCGGTAGGCTTTTCTCCGTCGCAGGACGCAGGGTTCGGGCCTAGGGTAGGCTCTCCTGAATC
GACAGGCGCCGGACCTCTGGTGAGGGGAGGGATAAGTGAGGCGTCAGTTTCTTTGGTCGGTTTTATGTAC
CTATCTTCTTAAGTAGCTGAAGCTCCGGTTTTGAACTATGCGCTCGGGGTTGGCGAGTGTGTTTTGTGAA
GTTTTTTAGGCACCTTTTGAAATGTAATCATTTGGGTCAATATGTAATTTTCAGTGTTAGACTTGTAAAT
TGTCCGCTAAATTCTGGCCGTTTTTGGCTTTTTTGTTAGACAACATGGGTAAAAAGCCTGAACTCACCGC
GACGTCTGTCGAGAAGTTTCTGATCGAAAAGTTCGACAGCGTCTCCGACCTGATGCAGCTCTCGGAGGGC
GAAGAATCTCGTGCTTTCAGCTTCGATGTAGGAGGGCGTGGATATGTCCTGCGGGTAAATAGCTGCGCCG
ATGGTTTCTACAAAGATCGTTATGTTTATCGGCACTTTGCATCCGCCGCGCTCCCGATTCCGGAAGTGCT
TGACATTGGGGAGTTCAGCGAGAGCCTGACCTATTGCATCTCCCGCCGTGCACAGGGTGTCACGTTGCAA
GACCTGCCTGAAACCGAACTGCCCGCTGTTCTGCAGCCGGTCGCGGAGGCAATGGATGCCATCGCTGCCG
CCGATCTTAGCCAGACGAGCGGGTTCGGCCCATTCGGACCGCAAGGAATCGGTCAATACACTACATGGCG
TGATTTCATATGCGCGATTGCTGATCCCCATGTGTATCACTGGCAAACTGTGATGGACGACACCGTCAGT
GCGTCCGTCGCGCAGGCTCTCGATGAGCTGATGCTTTGGGCCGAGGACTGCCCCGAAGTCCGGCACCTCG
TGCACGCGGATTTCGGCTCCAACAATGTCCTGACGGACAATGGCCGCATAACAGCGGTCATTGACTGGAG
CGAGGCGATGTTCGGGGATTCCCAATACGAGGTCGCCAACATCTTCTTCTGGAGGCCGTGGTTGGCTTGT
ATGGAGCAGCAGACGCGCTACTTCGAGCGGAGGCATCCGGAGCTTGCAGGATCGCCCCGGCTCCGGGCGT
ATATGCTCCGCATTGGTCTTGACCAACTCTATCAGAGCTTGGTTGACGGCAATTTCGATGATGCAGCTTG
GGCGCAGGGTCGATGCGACGCAATCGTCCGATCCGGAGCCGGGACTGTCGGGCGTACACAAATCGCCCGC
AGAAGCGCCGCCGTCTGGACCGATGGCTGTGTAGAAGTACTCGCCGATAGTGGAAACCGACGCCCCAGCA
CTCGTCCGAGGGCAAAGGAATAAGCTAGTATGTAAGCCTAGTCTTAGATAATAAAATCGCTATCCATCGA
AGATGGATGTGTGTTGGTTTTTTGTGTGTGTAACGCTAGGCGCGCCTGGTGTACCGAGAACGATCCTCTC
AGTGCGAGTCTCGACGATCCATATCGTTGCTTGGCAGTCAGCCAGTCGGAATCCAGCTTGGGACCCAGGA
AGTCCAATCGTCAGATATTGTACTCAAGCCTGGTCACGGCAGCGTACCGATCTGTTTAAACCTAGATATT
GATAGTCTGATCGGTCAACGTATAATCGAGTCCTAGCTTTTGCAAACATCTATCAAGAGACAGGATCAGC
AGGAGGCTTTCGCATGAGTATTCAACATTTCCGTGTCGCCCTTATTCCCTTTTTTGCGGCATTTTGCCTT
CCTGTTTTTGCTCACCCAGAAACGCTGGTGAAAGTAAAAGATGCTGAAGATCAGTTGGGTGCGCGAGTGG
GTTACATCGAACTGGATCTCAACAGCGGTAAGATCCTTGAGAGTTTTCGCCCCGAAGAACGCTTTCCAAT
GATGAGCACTTTTAAAGTTCTGCTATGTGGCGCGGTATTATCCCGTATTGACGCCGGGCAAGAGCAACTC
GGTCGCCGCATACACTATTCTCAGAATGACTTGGTTGAGTATTCACCAGTCACAGAAAAGCATCTTACGG
ATGGCATGACAGTAAGAGAATTATGCAGTGCTGCCATAACCATGAGTGATAACACTGCGGCCAACTTACT
TCTGACAACGATTGGAGGACCGAAGGAGCTAACCGCTTTTTTGCACAACATGGGGGATCATGTAACTCGC
CTTGATCGTTGGGAACCGGAGCTGAATGAAGCCATACCAAACGACGAGCGTGACACCACGATGCCTGTAG
CAATGGCAACAACCTTGCGTAAACTATTAACTGGCGAACTACTTACTCTAGCTTCCCGGCAACAGTTGAT
AGACTGGATGGAGGCGGATAAAGTTGCAGGACCACTTCTGCGCTCGGCCCTTCCGGCTGGCTGGTTTATT
GCTGATAAATCTGGAGCCGGTGAGCGTGGGTCTCGCGGTATCATTGCAGCACTGGGGCCAGATGGTAAGC
CCTCCCGTATCGTAGTTATCTACACGACGGGGAGTCAGGCAACTATGGATGAACGAAATAGACAGATCGC
TGAGATAGGTGCCTCACTGATTAAGCATTGGTAACCGATTCTAGGTGCATTGGCGCAGAAAAAAATGCCT
GATGCGACGCTGCGCGTCTTATACTCCCACATATGCCAGATTCAGCAACGGATACGGCTTCCCCAACTTG
CCCACTTCCATACGTGTCCTCCTTACCAGAAATTTATCCTTAAGATCGTTTAAACTCGACTCTGGCTCTA
TCGAATCTCCGTCGTTTCGAGCTTACGCGAACAGCCGTGGCGCTCATTTGCTCGTCGGGCATCGAATCTC
GTCAGCTATCGTCAGCTTACCTTTTTGGCAGCGATCGCGGCTCCCGACATCTTGGACCATTAGCTCCACA
GGTATCTTCTTCCCTCTAGTGGTCATAACAGCAGCTTCAGCTACCTCTCAATTCAAAAAACCCCTCAAGA
CCCGTTTAGAGGCCCCAAGGGGTTATGCTATCAATCGTTGCGTTACACACACAAAAAACCAACACACATC
CATCTTCGATGGATAGCGATTTTATTATCTAACTGCTGATCGAGTGTAGCCAGATCTAGTAATCAATTAC
GGGGTCATTAGTTCATAGCCCATATATGGAGTTCCGCGTTACATAACTTACGGTAAATGGCCCGCCTGGC
TGACCGCCCAACGACCCCCGCCCATTGACGTCAATAATGACGTATGTTCCCATAGTAACGCCAATAGGGA
CTTTCCATTGACGTCAATGGGTGGAGTATTTACGGTAAACTGCCCACTTGGCAGTACATCAAGTGTATCA
TATGCCAAGTACGCCCCCTATTGACGTCAATGACGGTAAATGGCCCGCCTGGCATTATGCCCAGTACATG
ACCTTATGGGACTTTCCTACTTGGCAGTACATCTACGTATTAGTCATCGCTATTACCATGCTGATGCGGT
TTTGGCAGTACATCAATGGGCGTGGATAGCGGTTTGACTCACGGGGATTTCCAAGTCTCCACCCCATTGA
CGTCAATGGGAGTTTGTTTTGGCACCAAAATCAACGGGACTTTCCAAAATGTCGTAACAACTCCGCCCCA
TTGACGCAAATGGGCGGTAGGCGTGTACGGTGGGAGGTCTATATAAGCAGAGCTGGTTTAGTGAACCGTC
AGATCAGATCTTTGTCGATCCTACCATCCACTCGACACACCCGCCAGCGGCCGC
